>Addgene plasmid #164957 | pENTR-D-TOPO-kcnn1b | addgene full sequence | sequence record 327167 | Addgene NGS Result
GTCCTACTCAGGAGAGCGTTCACCGACAAACAACAGATAAAACGAAAGGCCCAGTCTTCCGACTGAGCCT
TTCGTTTTATTTGATGCCTGGCAGTTCCCTACTCTCGCGTTAACGCTAGCATGGATGTTTTCCCAGTCAC
GACGTTGTAAAACGACGGCCAGTCTTAAGCTCGGGCCCCAAATAATGATTTTATTTTGACTGATAGTGAC
CTGTTCGTTGCAACAAATTGATGAGCAATGCTTTTTTATAATGCCAACTTTGTACAAAAAAGCAGGCTCC
GCGGCCGCCCCCTTCACCATGAACAGCTGCAAGTACAATGGGGGCATAGTCAGACCACTCGGCAGTCTGG
GGGCGTCCCGGAGGAACCTCGCAGAGCTGGACTCTGAGACTCAGCCTTTGCAGACCCTGCACACGTCCGG
CCTGGAGGTGGTGGTCTCCAAAGGAAACGGGGAAGACCCTAGTAAGCAGTCTAGTGAGAACCTGGTGACG
CAGAGACCGTGCAGCGCGCCACATAAGAAGAACAAGGACATTGGCTATAAACTCGGCCACCGGAGGGCGC
TGTTCGAGAAGCGCAAGCGCCTTAGTGACTACGCCCTGATTTTTGGGATGTTTGGGATTGTTGTCATGGT
GACGGAGACTGAACTCTCCTGGGGAGTTTATACAAAGGAATCCTCATATTCATTTGCACTGAAATGCCTT
ATTAGCCTCTCCACTGTAATTCTACTCTGTCTGATCATTATGTACCACGCAAGAGAGATCCAGCTCTTTA
TGGTGGACAATGGCGCAGACGACTGGCGGATTGCCATGACGTACGAGCGGATCCTCTTCATAGTCCTGGA
GCTGCTGGTGTGCGCCATCCACCCCATCCCAGGCCAGTATGTGTTCACATGGACGGCCCGCCTGGCCTTC
ACCTACACGCCGTCGGTGGCAGACGCAGACGTGGACATCATCCTGTCTATCCCCATGTTCCTGCGCCTCT
ACCTGATCGGCCGTGTAATGCTCCTGCACAGTAAACTCTTTACAGACGCCTCGTCGCGCAGCATCGGAGC
CCTCAATAAGATCAACTTCAACACGCGCTTCGTCATGAAGACCCTCATGACCATCTGCCCAGGCACCGTC
CTGCTGGTCTTCAGCATCTCGTCATGGATCATCGCCGCCTGGACTGTGCATGTCTGCGAGAGATATCACG
ATAAAGTGGAAGTCACCAGTAACTTCCTGGGAGCCATGTGGCTGATCTCCATAACCTTCCTGTCGATCGG
GTATGGAGACATGGTGCCTAACACATACTGTGGGAAGGGAGTGTGTCTCCTCACAGGAATCATGGGGGCC
GGGTGCACTGCCCTCGTGGTGGCTGTCGTAGCCAGAAAACTAGAGCTCACCAAGGCTGAAAAGCATGTCC
ATAACTTTATGATGGACACTCAACTCTGCAAAAGAGTGAAAAACACGGCTGCTAATGTACTCAGGGAAAC
ATGGCTAATCTACAAACACACAAAACTTGTGAAGAAGATTGACCATGCCAAGGTCCGCAAGCATCAGCGC
AAGTTCCTGCAGGCCATTCACCAACTTCGAAGTGTGAAGATGGAGCAAAGGAAACTGAATGACCAAGCAA
ACACGCTGGTGGACTTAGCAAAGACACAGAATGTGATGTACGACCTGGTATCAGAACTGCAGGAGCGCAG
CGAGGAGCTGGAAAAGCGAATCGGTCACCTCGAAACAAAACTGGACTCCATAAACAGCAGTCTGCAGGCT
CTGCCTGGCCTGCTCTCACAAGCCATACAGCAGCAACAGCACCACCTGCTGGACGGGCTGACCCAGCGCG
GATTCACCCTCACGAGACCCTCCTCGCAGACCTCCGAACGCTCCTGGGCGTCCTCCGTGCACCGACGGAG
ATCACCCTCTACCGCACCACACACGTCCTCCGATAGCGGCTAGAAGGGTGGGCGCGCCGACCCAGCTTTC
TTGTACAAAGTTGGCATTATAAGAAAGCATTGCTTATCAATTTGTTGCAACGAACAGGTCACTATCAGTC
AAAATAAAATCATTATTTGCCATCCAGCTGATATCCCCTATAGTGAGTCGTATTACATGGTCATAGCTGT
TTCCTGGCAGCTCTGGCCCGTGTCTCAAAATCTCTGATGTTACATTGCACAAGATAAAAATATATCATCA
TGAACAATAAAACTGTCTGCTTACATAAACAGTAATACAAGGGGTGTTATGAGCCATATTCAACGGGAAA
CGTCGAGGCCGCGATTAAATTCCAACATGGATGCTGATTTATATGGGTATAAATGGGCTCGCGATAATGT
CGGGCAATCAGGTGCGACAATCTATCGCTTGTATGGGAAGCCCGATGCGCCAGAGTTGTTTCTGAAACAT
GGCAAAGGTAGCGTTGCCAATGATGTTACAGATGAGATGGTCAGACTAAACTGGCTGACGGAATTTATGC
CTCTTCCGACCATCAAGCATTTTATCCGTACTCCTGATGATGCATGGTTACTCACCACTGCGATCCCCGG
AAAAACAGCATTCCAGGTATTAGAAGAATATCCTGATTCAGGTGAAAATATTGTTGATGCGCTGGCAGTG
TTCCTGCGCCGGTTGCATTCGATTCCTGTTTGTAATTGTCCTTTTAACAGCGATCGCGTATTTCGTCTCG
CTCAGGCGCAATCACGAATGAATAACGGTTTGGTTGATGCGAGTGATTTTGATGACGAGCGTAATGGCTG
GCCTGTTGAACAAGTCTGGAAAGAAATGCATAAACTTTTGCCATTCTCACCGGATTCAGTCGTCACTCAT
GGTGATTTCTCACTTGATAACCTTATTTTTGACGAGGGGAAATTAATAGGTTGTATTGATGTTGGACGAG
TCGGAATCGCAGACCGATACCAGGATCTTGCCATCCTATGGAACTGCCTCGGTGAGTTTTCTCCTTCATT
ACAGAAACGGCTTTTTCAAAAATATGGTATTGATAATCCTGATATGAATAAATTGCAGTTTCATTTGATG
CTCGATGAGTTTTTCTAATCAGAATTGGTTAATTGGTTGTAACACTGGCAGAGCATTACGCTGACTTGAC
GGGACGGCGCAAGCTCATGACCAAAATCCCTTAACGTGAGTTACGCGTCGTTCCACTGAGCGTCAGACCC
CGTAGAAAAGATCAAAGGATCTTCTTGAGATCCTTTTTTTCTGCGCGTAATCTGCTGCTTGCAAACAAAA
AAACCACCGCTACCAGCGGTGGTTTGTTTGCCGGATCAAGAGCTACCAACTCTTTTTCCGAAGGTAACTG
GCTTCAGCAGAGCGCAGATACCAAATACTGTTCTTCTAGTGTAGCCGTAGTTAGGCCACCACTTCAAGAA
CTCTGTAGCACCGCCTACATACCTCGCTCTGCTAATCCTGTTACCAGTGGCTGCTGCCAGTGGCGATAAG
TCGTGTCTTACCGGGTTGGACTCAAGACGATAGTTACCGGATAAGGCGCAGCGGTCGGGCTGAACGGGGG
GTTCGTGCACACAGCCCAGCTTGGAGCGAACGACCTACACCGAACTGAGATACCTACAGCGTGAGCTATG
AGAAAGCGCCACGCTTCCCGAAGGGAGAAAGGCGGACAGGTATCCGGTAAGCGGCAGGGTCGGAACAGGA
GAGCGCACGAGGGAGCTTCCAGGGGGAAACGCCTGGTATCTTTATAGTCCTGTCGGGTTTCGCCACCTCT
GACTTGAGCGTCGATTTTTGTGATGCTCGTCAGGGGGGCGGAGCCTATGGAAAAACGCCAGCAACGCGGC
CTTTTTACGGTTCCTGGCCTTTTGCTGGCCTTTTGCTCACATGTTCTTTCCTGCGTTATCCCCTGATTCT
GTGGATAACCGTATTACCGCCTTTGAGTGAGCTGATACCGCTCGCCGCAGCCGAACGACCGAGCGCAGCG
AGTCAGTGAGCGAGGAAGCGGAAGAGCGCCCAATACGCAAACCGCCTCTCCCCGCGCGTTGGCCGATTCA
TTAATGCAGCTGGCACGACAGGTTTCCCGACTGGAAAGCGGGCAGTGAGCGCAACGCAATTAATACGCGT
ACCGCTAGCCAGGAAGAGTTTGTAGAAACGCAAAAAGGCCATCCGTCAGGATGGCCTTCTGCTTAGTTTG
ATGCCTGGCAGTTTATGGCGGGCGTCCTGCCCGCCACCCTCCGGGCCGTTGCTTCACAACGTTCAAATCC
GCTCCCGGCGGATTT
Features (pLannotate 1.2.2; 10 found; start..end, strand, type, name):
     37..80      +  terminator     rrnB T1 terminator: Escherichia coli rrnB; transcription terminator T1 from the E. coli rrnB gene
    127..163     -  CDS            lacZα (fragment): LacZα fragment of β-galactosidase; lacZ fragment
    179..278     +  protein_bind   attL1: mutant version of attL; recombination site for the Gateway® LR reaction LR Clonase™
    299..1816    +  CDS            Kcnn2 (fragment): KCNN2_RAT - Experimental evidence at protein level: Swiss-Prot protein existence level 1. Forms a voltage-independent potassium channel activated by intracellular calcium. Activation is followed by membrane hyperpolarization. Thought to regulate neuronal excitability by contributing to the slow component of synaptic afterhyperpolarization. The channel is blocked by apamin. From Rattus norvegicus (Rat).
   1950..2049    -  protein_bind   attL2: mutant version of attL; recombination site for the Gateway® LR reaction LR Clonase™
   2067..2085    -  promoter       T7 promoter: promoter for bacteriophage T7 RNA polymerase
   2219..3028    +  CDS            KanR: aminoglycoside phosphotransferase; aph(3')-Ia; confers resistance to kanamycin in bacteria or G418 (Geneticin®) in eukaryotes
   3175..3763    +  rep_origin     ori: high-copy-number ColE1/pMB1/pBR322/pUC origin of replication
   3946..4038    +  CDS            lacI (fragment): lac repressor; lacI; The lac repressor binds to the lac operator to inhibit transcription in E. coli. This inhibition can be relieved by adding lactose or isopropyl-β-D-thiogalactopyranoside (IPTG).
   4093..4120    -  terminator     rrnB T2 terminator: transcription terminator T2 from the E. coli rrnB gene
