[The description below was written by a language model from this plasmid's Addgene catalogue record and pLannotate feature annotations shown in this document.]
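Description:
pENTR-D-TOPO-kcnn1b is a Gateway entry clone carrying the coding sequence of zebrafish (Danio rerio) kcnn1b, also known as sk1, a member of the small-conductance calcium-activated potassium channel family. The 1,635 bp insert was placed by directional TOPO cloning into the commercial pENTR-D-TOPO backbone (2,580 bp), giving a 4,215 bp plasmid. It is maintained in E. coli through a high-copy ColE1/pUC-type origin and selected with kanamycin via an aminoglycoside phosphotransferase gene. The rrnB T1 and T2 terminators sit upstream of the cloning region, where they shield the insert from read-through transcription originating in the backbone. Short lacZα and lacI fragments are also annotated and appear to be non-functional backbone remnants.

The insert lies between attL1 and attL2, the recombination sites used in the Gateway LR reaction, so the open reading frame can be moved in a defined orientation into any attR-containing destination vector. The automated annotation labels the insert as a fragment of rat Kcnn2. This reflects homology between related SK channel proteins in the reference database, not a different insert, and the catalogue entry identifies it as zebrafish kcnn1b. The entry vector has no eukaryotic promoter. The only promoter annotated is a T7 promoter beyond attL2, pointing back toward the insert, which could in principle drive in vitro transcription of the antisense strand. The record does not state that it was used this way.

The stated purpose is simply to provide the kcnn1b CDS. The associated study concerns the phylogeny and developmental roles of calcium-activated potassium channels in zebrafish embryos.
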