Addgene plasmid #164957: pENTR-D-TOPO-kcnn1b
Purpose: Zebrafish kcnn1b gene CDS
Depositing lab: GuangJun Zhang. Depositing organization: Purdue University. Publication: Phylogenetic and developmental analyses indicate complex functions of Calcium-Activated Potassium Channels in zebrafish embryonic development. Silic MR, Black MM, Zhang G. Dev Dyn. 2021 Mar 16. doi: 10.1002/dvdy.329. PubMed 33728688.
Backbone
  Vector backbone: pENTR-D-TOPO
  Backbone manufacturer: Invitrogen
  Backbone size w/o insert (bp): 2580
  Total vector size (bp): 4215
  Vector type: PCR cloning vector
Growth in bacteria
  Bacterial resistance: Kanamycin, 50 μg/mL
  Growth temperature: 37°C
  Growth strain: DH5alpha
  Copy number: High Copy
Gene/Insert
  Gene/Insert name: kcnn1b (alt name: si:ch211-200a16.1, sk1)
  Species: D. rerio (zebrafish)
  Insert size (bp): 1635
  Entrez Gene: kcnn1b (a.k.a. kcn, kcnn1, si:ch211-200a16.1, sk, sk1)
  Cloning method: TOPO Cloning
  Sequencing primers: 5′ M13F; 3′ M13R
Terms and licenses: Academic/Nonprofit Terms; Industry Terms: Not Available to Industry
How to cite: pENTR-D-TOPO-kcnn1b was a gift from GuangJun Zhang (Addgene plasmid # 164957 ; http://n2t.net/addgene:164957 ; RRID:Addgene_164957)
